Addgene plasmid #91525: pHH0103_DLG3-1/1
Purpose: Protein expression and purification of human SH3 domain construct DLG3-1/1
Depositing lab: Sachdev Sidhu. Depositing organization: University of Toronto. Publication: Comprehensive Analysis of the Human SH3 Domain Family Reveals a Wide Variety of Non-canonical Specificities. Teyra J, Huang H, Jain S, Guan X, Dong A, Liu Y, Tempel W, Min J, Tong Y, Kim PM, Bader GD, Sidhu SS. Structure. 2017 Oct 3;25(10):1598-1610.e3. doi: 10.1016/j.str.2017.07.017. Epub 2017 Sep 7. PubMed 28890361.
Backbone
  Vector backbone: pHH0103
  Vector type: Bacterial Expression
Growth in bacteria
  Bacterial resistance: Ampicillin, 100 μg/mL
  Growth temperature: 37°C
  Growth strain: DH5alpha
  Copy number: Low Copy
Gene/Insert
  Gene/Insert name: DLG3-1/1
  Species: H. sapiens (human)
  Insert size (bp): 254
  Entrez Gene: DLG3 (a.k.a. MRX, MRX90, NEDLG, PPP1R82, SAP102, XLID90, XLMR)
  Cloning method: Restriction Enzyme; 5′ cloning site Sfi1 (unknown if destroyed); 3′ cloning site Not1 (unknown if destroyed)
Terms and licenses: Academic/Nonprofit Terms; Industry Terms: Not Available to Industry
How to cite: pHH0103_DLG3-1/1 was a gift from Sachdev Sidhu (Addgene plasmid # 91525 ; http://n2t.net/addgene:91525 ; RRID:Addgene_91525)
