[The description below was written by a language model from this plasmid's Addgene catalogue record and pLannotate feature annotations shown in this document.]
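Description:
pHH0103_DLG3-1/1 is a bacterial expression plasmid of about 7 kb, built on the pHH0103 backbone, for producing and purifying a human SH3 domain from DLG3 (also known as SAP102), a synaptic scaffolding protein. The roughly 250 bp insert was cloned between SfiI and NotI sites, and the "1/1" suffix presumably marks it as the only SH3 domain of the protein. It belongs to a collection of constructs used for a family-wide analysis of human SH3 domain binding specificities.

Expression is driven by the strong hybrid tac promoter, followed by a lac operator. The plasmid carries its own lacI gene under the up-mutated lacIq promoter, so transcription is kept repressed until IPTG is added. The open reading frame begins with a 6xHis tag, continues through Schistosoma japonicum glutathione S-transferase, and ends with the DLG3 fragment. The product is therefore an N-terminally His- and GST-tagged SH3 domain that can be captured on either nickel or glutathione resins, with GST typically also aiding solubility. A bacteriophage fd terminator lies just downstream of the insert.

Beyond the terminator the annotation shows two fragments of M13 gene III, along with an f1 origin that interrupts the rop gene and remnants of a tetracycline resistance gene and promoter. These suggest the backbone derives from a pBR322-type phage-display phagemid, although the record does not state this, and the gene III fragments do not appear to be part of the expressed fusion. The plasmid replicates from a ColE1/pMB1-type origin with an adjacent bom site, is catalogued as low copy, and is selected with ampicillin through the β-lactamase gene.
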