Features (pLannotate 1.2.2; 21 found; start..end, strand, type, name):
     62..139     +  promoter       lacIq promoter: lacI (mutant); In the lacIq allele, a single base change in the promoter boosts expression of the lacI gene about 10-fold.
    140..1222    +  CDS            lacI: lac repressor; lacI; The lac repressor binds to the lac operator to inhibit transcription in E. coli. This inhibition can be relieved by adding lactose or isopropyl-β-D-thiogalactopyranoside (IPTG).
   1235..1256    +  protein_bind   CAP binding site: CAP binding activates transcription in the presence of cAMP. E. coli catabolite activator protein
   1275..1292    +  promoter       tet promoter (fragment): E. coli promoter for tetracycline efflux protein gene
   1465..1493    +  promoter       tac promoter: strong E. coli promoter; hybrid between the trp and lac UV5 promoters
   1501..1517    +  protein_bind   lac operator: The lac repressor binds to the lac operator to inhibit transcription in E. coli. This inhibition can be relieved by adding lactose or isopropyl-β-D-thiogalactopyranoside (IPTG). lac repressor encoded by lacI
   1602..1619    +  CDS            6xHis: 6xHis affinity tag
   1635..2288    +  CDS            GST26_SCHJA: Experimental evidence at protein level: Swiss-Prot protein existence level 1. GST isoenzymes appear to play a central role in the parasite detoxification system. Other functions are also suspected including a role in increasing the solubility of haematin in the parasite gut. From Schistosoma japonicum (Blood fluke).
   2343..2579    +  CDS            DLG3 (fragment): DLG3_HUMAN - Also known as KIAA1232. Experimental evidence at protein level: Swiss-Prot protein existence level 1. Required for learning most likely through its role in synaptic plasticity following NMDA receptor signaling. From Homo sapiens (Human).
   2619..2666    +  terminator     fd terminator (sequence withheld): central terminator from bacteriophage fd (Otsuka and Kunisawa, 1982)
   2671..2883    +  CDS            M13 gene III (fragment) (sequence partly withheld): pIII; III; minor coat protein
   2898..3368    +  CDS            M13 gene III (fragment) (sequence partly withheld): pIII; III; minor coat protein
   3390..3460    +  CDS            TcR (fragment): tetracycline efflux protein; tet; confers resistance to tetracycline
   3702..4082    -  CDS            YPB1_ECOLX: Protein predicted: Swiss-Prot protein existence level 4. From Escherichia coli.
   4099..4250    +  CDS            rop (fragment): Rop protein, which maintains plasmids at low copy number; rop
   4286..4714    -  rep_origin     f1 ori (sequence partly withheld): f1 bacteriophage origin of replication; arrow indicates direction of (+) strand synthesis
   4723..4762    +  CDS            rop (fragment): Rop protein, which maintains plasmids at low copy number; rop
   4864..5004    +  misc_feature   bom: basis of mobility region from pBR322
   5190..5777    -  rep_origin     ori: high-copy-number ColE1/pMB1/pBR322/pUC origin of replication
   5948..6808    -  CDS            AmpR: β-lactamase; bla; confers resistance to ampicillin, carbenicillin, and related antibiotics
   6809..6913    -  promoter       AmpR promoter: bla
>Addgene plasmid #91525 | pHH0103_DLG3-1/1 | addgene full sequence | sequence record 192532 | Addgene NGS Result
TCATGACATTAACCTATAAAAATAGGCGTATCACGAGGCCCTTTCGTCTTCAAGAATTCCCGACACCATC
GAATGGTGCAAAACCTTTCGCGGTATGGCATGATAGCGCCCGGAAGAGAGTCAATTCAGGGTGGTGAATG
TGAAACCAGTAACGTTATACGATGTCGCAGAGTATGCCGGTGTCTCTTATCAGACCGTTTCCCGCGTGGT
GAACCAGGCCAGCCACGTTTCTGCGAAAACGCGGGAAAAAGTGGAAGCGGCGATGGCGGAGCTGAATTAC
ATTCCCAACCGCGTGGCACAACAACTGGCGGGCAAACAGTCGTTGCTGATTGGCGTTGCCACCTCCAGTC
TGGCCCTGCACGCGCCGTCGCAAATTGTCGCGGCGATTAAATCTCGCGCCGATCAACTGGGTGCCAGCGT
GGTGGTGTCGATGGTAGAACGAAGCGGCGTCGAAGCCTGTAAAGCGGCGGTGCACAATCTTCTCGCGCAA
CGCGTCAGTGGGCTGATCATTAACTATCCGCTGGATGACCAGGATGCCATTGCTGTGGAAGCTGCCTGCA
CTAATGTTCCGGCGTTATTTCTTGATGTCTCTGACCAGACACCCATCAACAGTATTATTTTCTCCCATGA
AGACGGTACGCGACTGGGCGTGGAGCATCTGGTCGCATTGGGTCACCAGCAAATCGCGCTGTTAGCGGGC
CCATTAAGTTCTGTCTCGGCGCGTCTGCGTCTGGCTGGCTGGCATAAATATCTCACTCGCAATCAAATTC
AGCCGATAGCGGAACGGGAAGGCGACTGGAGTGCCATGTCCGGTTTTCAACAAACCATGCAAATGCTGAA
TGAGGGCATCGTTCCCACTGCGATGCTGGTTGCCAACGATCAGATGGCGCTGGGCGCAATGCGCGCCATT
ACCGAGTCCGGGCTGCGCGTTGGTGCGGATATCTCGGTAGTGGGATACGACGATACCGAAGACAGCTCAT
GTTATATCCCGCCGTTAACCACCATCAAACAGGATTTTCGCCTGCTGGGGCAAACCAGCGTGGACCGCTT
GCTGCAACTCTCTCAGGGCCAGGCGGTGAAGGGCAATCAGCTGTTGCCCGTCTCACTGGTGAAAAGAAAA
ACCACCCTGGCGCCCAATACGCAAACCGCCTCTCCCCGCGCGTTGGCCGATTCATTAATGCAGCTGGCAC
GACAGGTTTCCCGACTGGAAAGCGGGCAGTGAGCGCAACGCAATTAATGTAAGTTAGCTCACTCATTAGG
CACAATTCTCATGTTTGACAGCTTATCATCGACTGCACGGTGCACCAATGCTTCTGGCGTCAGGCAGCCA
TCGGAAGCTGTGGTATGGCTGTGCAGGTCGTAAATCACTGCATAATTCGTGTCGCTCAAGGCGCACTCCC
GTTCTGGATAATGTTTTTTGCGCCGACATCATAACGGTTCTGGCAAATATTCTGAAATGAGCTGTTGACA
ATTAATCATCGGCTCGTATAATGTGTGGAATTGTGAGCGGATAACAATTTCACACAGGAAACAGCCAGTC
CGTTTAGGTGTTTTCACGAGCACTTCACCAACAAGGACCATAGATTATGAAAATCGAAGAACACCATCAC
CATCACCATTCCAGCGGTAAGCTTATGTCCCCTATACTAGGTTATTGGAAAATTAAGGGCCTTGTGCAAC
CCACTCGACTTCTTTTGGAATATCTTGAAGAAAAATATGAAGAGCATTTGTATGAGCGCGATGAAGGTGA
TAAATGGCGAAACAAAAAGTTTGAATTGGGTTTGGAGTTTCCCAATCTTCCTTATTATATTGATGGTGAT
GTTAAATTAACACAGTCTATGGCCATCATACGTTATATAGCTGACAAGCACAACATGTTGGGTGGTTGTC
CAAAAGAGCGTGCAGAGATTTCAATGCTTGAAGGAGCGGTTTTGGATATTAGATACGGTGTTTCGAGAAT
TGCATATAGTAAAGACTTTGAAACTCTCAAAGTTGATTTTCTTAGCAAGCTACCTGAAATGCTGAAAATG
TTCGAAGATCGTTTATGTCATAAAACATATTTAAATGGTGATCATGTAACCCATCCTGACTTCATGTTGT
ATGACGCTCTTGATGTTGTTTTATACATGGACCCAATGTGCCTGGATGCGTTCCCAAAATTAGTTTGTTT
TAAAAAACGTATTGAAGCTATCCCACAAATTGATAAGTACTTGAAATCCAGCAAGTATATAGCATGGCCT
TTGCAGGGCTGGCAAGCCACGTTTGGTGGTGGCGACCATCCTCCAAAATCGGATCTGGAAGTTCTGTTCC
AGGGGCCCCTGTCCAGCGGTCTGGTTCCGCGTGGTTCCGGTACCGCGGCCCAGCCGGCCTTATATGTTCG
TGCCCTGTTCGATTATGATCGTACCCGTGATTCTTGTCTGCCATCCCAGGGTCTGAGTTTTTCCTATGGT
GATATTCTGCATGTCATTAACGCCTCCGATGATGAATGGTGGCAAGCACGTTTAGTTACCCCACATGGTG
AATCCGAACAGATTGGTGTTATTCCGTCCAAAAAACGTGTCGAAAAAAAAGCGGCCGCTTCACGTTTCTG
GACATAGTTGCTAGCGGCCGCATA
[142 nt withheld, positions 2615-2756]
C
[98 nt withheld, positions 2758-2855]
AGTTTGTACTGGTGACGAAACTCAGTGTCTAGCTAGAGTGGC
[149 nt withheld, positions 2898-3046]
T
[41 nt withheld, positions 3048-3088]
T
[62 nt withheld, positions 3090-3151]
A
[35 nt withheld, positions 3153-3187]
CCTCCCTCAATCGGTTGAATGTCGCCCTTTTGTCTTTGGCGCTGGTAAACCATATGAA
[86 nt withheld, positions 3246-3331]
T
[54 nt withheld, positions 3333-3386]
CTAGCGCCGCCCTATACCTTGTCTGCCTCCCCGCGTTGCGTCGCGGTGCATGGAGCCGGGCCACCTCGAC
CTGAATGGAAGCCGGCGGCACCTCGCTAACGGATTCACCACTCCAAGAATTGGAGCCAATCAATTCTTGC
GGAGAACTGTGAATGCGCAAACCAACCCTTGGCAGAACATATCCATCGCGTCCGCCATCTCCAGCAGCCG
CACGCGGCGCATCTCGGGCAGCGTTGGGTCCTGGCCACGGGTGCGCATGATCGTGCTCCTGTCGTTGAGG
ACCCGGCTAGGCTGGCGGGGTTGCCTTACTGGTTAGCAGAATGAATCACCGATACGCGAGCGAACGTGAA
GCGACTGCTGCTGCAAAACGTCTGCGACCTGAGCAACAACATGAATGGTCTTCGGTTTCCGTGTTTCGTA
AAGTCTGGAAACGCGGAAGTCAGCGCCCTGCACCATTATGTTCCGGATCTGCATCGCAGGATGCTGCTGG
CTACCCTGTGGAACACCTACATCTGTATTAACGAAGCGCTGGCATTGACCCTGAGTGATTTTTCTCTGGT
CCCGCCGCATCCATACCGCCAGTTGTTTACCCTCACAACGTTCCAGTAACCGGGCATGTTCATCATCAGT
AACCCGTATCGTGAGCATCCTCTCTCGTTTCATCGGTATCATTACCCCCATGAACAGAAATCCCCCTTAC
ACGGAGGCATCAGTGACCAAACAGGAAAAAACCGCCCTTAACATGGCCCGCTTTATCAGAAGCCAGACAT
TAACGCTTCTGGAGAAACTCAACGAGCTGGACGCGGATGAACAGGCAGACATCTGTGAATCGCTTCACGA
CCACGCTGATGAGCTTTACCGCAGGATCCGCGAAATTGTAAGCGTTAATATTTTGTTAAAATTCGCGTTA
AATTTTTGTTAAATCAGCTCATTTTTTAACCAATAGGCCGAAATCGGCAAAATCCCTTATAAATCAAAAG
AATAGACCGAGATAGGGT
[37 nt withheld, positions 4385-4421]
AAAGAACGTGGACTCCAACGTCAAAGG
[49 nt withheld, positions 4449-4497]
T
[91 nt withheld, positions 4499-4589]
G
[124 nt withheld, positions 4591-4714]
CGCGGATCCTGCCTCGCGCGTTTCGGTGATGACGGTGAAAACCTCTGACACATGCAGCTCCCGGAGACGG
TCACAGCTTGTCTGTAAGCGGATGCCGGGAGCAGACAAGCCCGTCAGGGCGCGTCAGCGGGTGTTGGCGG
GTGTCGGGGCGCAGCCATGACCCAGTCACGTAGCGATAGCGGAGTGTATACTGGCTTAACTATGCGGCAT
CAGAGCAGATTGTACTGAGAGTGCACCATATGCGGTGTGAAATACCGCACAGATGCGTAAGGAGAAAATA
CCGCATCAGGCGCTCTTCCGCTTCCTCGCTCACTGACTCGCTGCGCTCGGTCGTTCGGCTGCGGCGAGCG
GTATCAGCTCACTCAAAGGCGGTAATACGGTTATCCACAGAATCAGGGGATAACGCAGGAAAGAACATGT
GAGCAAAAGGCCAGCAAAAGGCCAGGAACCGTAAAAAGGCCGCGTTGCTGGCGTTTTTCCATAGGCTCCG
CCCCCCTGACGAGCATCACAAAAATCGACGCTCAAGTCAGAGGTGGCGAAACCCGACAGGACTATAAAGA
TACCAGGGTTTCCCCCTGGAAGCTCCCTCGTGCGCTCTCCTGTTCCGACCCTGCCGCTTACCGGATACCT
GTCCGCCTTTCTCCCTTCGGGAAGCGTGGCGCTTTCTCATAGCTCACGCTGTAGGTATCTCAGTTCGGTG
TAGGTCGTTCGCTCCAAGCTGGGCTGTGTGCACGAACCCCCCGTTCAGCCCGACCGCTGCGCCTTATCCG
GTAACTATCGTCTTGAGTCCAACCCGGTAAGACACGACTTATCGCCACTGGCAGCAGCCACTGGTAACAG
GATTAGCAGAGCGAGGTATGTAGGCGGTGCTACAGAGTTCTTGAAGTGGTGGCCTAACTACGGCTACACT
AGAAGGACAGTATTTGGTATCTGCGCTCTGCTGAAGCCAGTTACCTTCGGAAAAAGAGTTGGTAGCTCTT
GATCCGGCAAACAAACCACCGCTGGTAGCGGTGGTTTTTTTGTTTGCAAGCAGCAGATTACGCGCAGAAA
AAAAGGATCTCAAGAAGATCCTTTGATCTTTTCTACGGGGTCTGACGCTCAGTGGAACGAAAACTCACGT
TAAGGGATTTTGGTCATGAGATTATCAAAAAGGATCTTCACCTAGATCCTTTTAAATTAAAAATGAAGTT
TTAAATCAATCTAAAGTATATATGAGTAAACTTGGTCTGACAGTTACCAATGCTTAATCAGTGAGGCACC
TATCTCAGCGATCTGTCTATTTCGTTCATCCATAGTTGCCTGACTCCCCGTCGTGTAGATAACTACGATA
CGGGAGGGCTTACCATCTGGCCCCAGTGCTGCAATGATACCGCGAGACCCACGCTCACCGGCTCCAGATT
TATCAGCAATAAACCAGCCAGCCGGAAGGGCCGAGCGCAGAAGTGGTCCTGCAACTTTATCCGCCTCCAT
CCAGTCTATTAATTGTTGCCGGGAAGCTAGAGTAAGTAGTTCGCCAGTTAATAGTTTGCGCAACGTTGTT
GCCATTGCTGCAGGCATCGTGGTGTCACGCTCGTCGTTTGGTATGGCTTCATTCAGCTCCGGTTCCCAAC
GATCAAGGCGAGTTACATGATCCCCCATGTTGTGCAAAAAAGCGGTTAGCTCCTTCGGTCCTCCGATCGT
TGTCAGAAGTAAGTTGGCCGCAGTGTTATCACTCATGGTTATGGCAGCACTGCATAATTCTCTTACTGTC
ATGCCATCCGTAAGATGCTTTTCTGTGACTGGTGAGTACTCAACCAAGTCATTCTGAGAATAGTGTATGC
GGCGACCGAGTTGCTCTTGCCCGGCGTCAACACGGGATAATACCGCGCCACATAGCAGAACTTTAAAAGT
GCTCATCATTGGAAAACGTTCTTCGGGGCGAAAACTCTCAAGGATCTTACCGCTGTTGAGATCCAGTTCG
ATGTAACCCACTCGTGCACCCAACTGATCTTCAGCATCTTTTACTTTCACCAGCGTTTCTGGGTGAGCAA
AAACAGGAAGGCAAAATGCCGCAAAAAAGGGAATAAGGGCGACACGGAAATGTTGAATACTCATACTCTT
CCTTTTTCAATATTATTGAAGCATTTATCAGGGTTATTGTCTCATGAGCGGATACATATTTGAATGTATT
TAGAAAAATAAACAAATAGGGGTTCCGCGCACATTTCCCCGAAAAGTGCCACCTGACGTCTAAGAAACCA
TTATTA
