>Addgene plasmid #91525 | pHH0103_DLG3-1/1 | depositor partial sequence | sequence record 176013 | insert sequence
GGTACCGAATTCGGATCCGCGCGCTGTTATATGTTCGTGCCCTGTTCGATTATGATCGTACCCGTGATTC
TTGTCTGCCATCCCAGGGTCTGAGTTTTTCCTATGGTGATATTCTGCATGTCATTAACGCCTCCGATGAT
GAATGGTGGCAAGCACGTTTAGTTACCCCACATGGTGAATCCGAACAGATTGGTGTTATTCCGTCCAAAA
AACGTGTCGAAAAAAAAGCGGCCGCTAGCTAAGTCGACGAGCTC
